Addgene plasmid #35257: orangutanMER20MER39
Depositing lab: Gunter Wagner. Depositing organization: Yale University. Publication: Transformation of a transposon into a derived prolactin promoter with function during human pregnancy. Emera D, Wagner GP. Proc Natl Acad Sci U S A. 2012 Jul 10;109(28):11246-51. doi: 10.1073/pnas.1118566109. Epub 2012 Jun 25. PubMed 22733751.
Backbone
  Vector backbone: PGL4.70
  Backbone manufacturer: Promega
  Backbone size w/o insert (bp): 4000
  Vector type: Luciferase
Growth in bacteria
  Bacterial resistance: Ampicillin, 100 μg/mL
  Growth temperature: 37°C
  Growth strain: Top10/P3
  Copy number: Unknown
Gene/Insert
  Gene/Insert name: MER20/MER39
  Species: Pongo pygmaeus
  Insert size (bp): 700
Terms and licenses: Academic/Nonprofit Terms; Industry Terms: Not Available to Industry
How to cite: orangutanMER20MER39 was a gift from Gunter Wagner (Addgene plasmid # 35257 ; http://n2t.net/addgene:35257 ; RRID:Addgene_35257)
