[The description below was written by a language model from this plasmid's Addgene catalogue record.]
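Description:
orangutanMER20MER39 is a luciferase reporter plasmid built on the Promega pGL4.70 backbone (about 4 kb without insert), carrying an approximately 700 bp fragment of MER20/MER39 sequence from the orangutan, Pongo pygmaeus. pGL4.70 is generally known as a promoterless reporter vector of the pGL4 series encoding a Renilla luciferase. A candidate regulatory fragment cloned upstream of the reporter is therefore the main determinant of luciferase expression after transfection into cultured cells. The plasmid is propagated in E. coli under ampicillin selection; the copy number is listed as unknown. No feature table accompanies the record, so the exact cloning sites, insert orientation and positions of backbone elements are not stated.

MER20 and MER39 are transposable-element-derived sequences. The associated publication concerns how a transposon was transformed into a derived promoter for prolactin that functions during human pregnancy. In that context, the orangutan MER20/MER39 fragment most plausibly serves as the species-specific version of this transposon-derived promoter region, placed in front of luciferase so that its transcriptional activity can be measured. The species name in the construct title suggests it is meant for comparison with equivalent sequences from other species, although the record does not list any companion constructs. It also does not specify the cell type used for assays, any normalisation reporter, or a mammalian selection marker, so the plasmid is best regarded as a transient-transfection reporter for studying the evolution of cis-regulatory function in this promoter.
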