>Addgene plasmid #35257 | orangutanMER20MER39 | depositor partial sequence | sequence record 44468 | orangutanMER20MER39 sequence 731 bps
GGTTTTTCAACAGCAGCACTACTGACATTTGGATGGCATAATATTTTGTTCTGAGGGCTGCTCTGTGTGT
TGTAAGATGTTTAGCAACATATCTGGTCTCTGCTCACCAGATGCCAGCAGCACCCCCACTTCCAGTTATG
ACAGTCATAAACATCTTCACACATTGCCAAATGTCTCCTGGGAGGCAGAATCACCTCCTAACTGTTTGCC
CTTTGAAAACCACTCATTTAGATTGATGGGGTTCAGAACACACTACCACAAAATATGGCATCTTGGCATT
TCAGAAAACAGCAAAAACAGGAAGTTCACTCTGTAAGCTTCTCCCACCCTTCTCCCCTGAAGCAGGCCAT
AAAAGAATCCTCTGACGTTTCTATAAAGTAGGTCATAAGAACCTTCATTCCAGAAGTACCCTCAAAGACA
GAGACACCAAGAAGAATCGGAACATACAGGCTTTGGTAAGTTCCCTACAGTTTATTAATGCTCAGTCATT
TCAGATCATACTCCTTTTTGTACAATTGTATTTCTACTTGACTGTCCACTCTTTATCAACCTTAAGCATA
AAAATACACATCTCTCTGTTTCTTTGGTTCTTCATTTCTGAAGGCTCTTTTTCATGTAAATTTATATTGA
ATATATCTGTAGGTTTTTCTTTTGTTACTCTGTCTTTTGTTATAGGACTGTCAGGCATGAACCTATCTAT
GGGCAAGAAACGGAATCTCTTCTCCCCTACA
