>Addgene plasmid #35257 | orangutanMER20MER39 | addgene partial sequence | sequence record 44473 | RVprimer3 5'-CTAGCAAAATAGGCTGTCCC-3'
CCTACTGGCCGGTACCTGAGCTCGCTAGCGGTTTTTCAACAGCAGCACTACTGACATTTGGATGGCATAA
TATTTTGTTCTGAGGGCTGCTCTGTGTGTTGTAAGATGTTTAGCAACATATCTGGTCTCTGCTCACCAGA
TGCCAGCAGCACCCCCACTTCCAGTTATGACAGTCATAAACATCTTCACACATTGCCAAATGTCTCCTGG
GAGGCAGAATCACCTCCTAACTGTTTGCCCTTTGAAAACCACTCATTTAGATTGATGGGGTTCAGAACAC
ACTACCACAAAATATGGCATCTTGGCATTTCAGAAAACAGCAAAAACAGGAAGTTCACTCTGTAAGCTTC
TCCCACCCTTCTCCCCTGAAGCAGGCCATAAAAGAATCCTCTGACGTTTCTATAAAGTAGGTCATAAGAA
CCTTCATTCCAGAAGTACCCTCAAAGACAGAGACACCAAGAAGAATCGGAACATACAGGCTTTGGTAAGT
TCCCTACAGTTTATTAATGCTCAGTCATTTCAGATCATACTCCTTTTTGTACAATTGTATTTCTACTTGA
CTGTCCACTCTTTATCAACCTTAAGCATAAAAATACACATCTCTCTGTTTCTTTGGTTCTTCATTTCTGA
AGGCTCTTTTTCATGTAAATTTATATTGAATATATCTGTAGGTTTTTCTTTTGTTACTCTGTCTTTTGTT
ATAGGACTGTCAGGCATGAACCTATCTATGGGCAAGAAACGGAATCTCTTCTCCCCTACAAGATCTGGCC
TCGGCGGCCAAGCTTGGCAATCCGGTACTGTTGGTAAAGCCACCATGGCTTCCAAGGTGT
